Addgene plasmid #200376: pHiUGE Myc-epitope donor ORF2
Purpose: Tagging endogenously expressed proteins with Myc epitope, C-terminal
Depositing lab: Scott Soderling. Depositing organization: Duke University. Publication: Plug-and-Play Protein Modification Using Homology-Independent Universal Genome Engineering. Gao Y, Hisey E, Bradshaw TWA, Erata E, Brown WE, Courtland JL, Uezu A, Xiang Y, Diao Y, Soderling SH. Neuron. 2019 Aug 21;103(4):583-597.e8. doi: 10.1016/j.neuron.2019.05.047. Epub 2019 Jul 1. PubMed 31272828.
Backbone
  Vector backbone: pHiUGE
  Vector type: Mammalian Expression
Growth in bacteria
  Bacterial resistance: Ampicillin, 100 μg/mL
  Growth temperature: 30°C
  Growth strain: NEB Stable
  Copy number: Unknown
Gene/Insert
  Gene/Insert name: Myc epitope
  Species: Other
  Mutation: NA
  Cloning method: Unknown
Terms and licenses: Academic/Nonprofit Terms; Industry Terms: Not Available to Industry
How to cite: pHiUGE Myc-epitope donor ORF2 was a gift from Scott Soderling (Addgene plasmid # 200376 ; http://n2t.net/addgene:200376 ; RRID:Addgene_200376)
