[The description below was written by a language model from this plasmid's Addgene catalogue record and pLannotate feature annotations shown in this document.]
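Description:
pHiUGE Myc-epitope donor ORF2 is a small (about 3.4 kb) AAV-format donor plasmid from the Homology-independent Universal Genome Engineering (HiUGE) system, catalogued as a mammalian expression vector on the pHiUGE backbone. Its stated purpose is C-terminal tagging of endogenously expressed proteins with the Myc epitope. The bacterial portion carries a high-copy ColE1/pUC-type origin, an f1 phage origin, and an ampicillin resistance gene (β-lactamase) under its own promoter, along with short remnants of the pBR322 bom and rop regions. The use of a recombination-deficient stable cloning strain fits the presence of AAV2 inverted terminal repeats, which are prone to rearrangement in bacteria.

Between the ITRs (one annotated intact, the other detected only as fragments), the feature table shows a human U6 RNA polymerase III promoter driving a guide RNA built on the Streptococcus pyogenes Cas9 scaffold. The Myc epitope payload itself is not annotated, but an unannotated stretch between the gRNA scaffold and the downstream ITR is the likely position of the donor insert; the record does not give the guide's target or the flanking elements. In general terms, a homology-independent donor of this kind is excised by Cas9 and ligated into a separately targeted genomic break, so the same payload can be reused for many genes. The "ORF2" designation suggests one of a set of reading-frame variants that allow the tag to be kept in frame with the target coding sequence, although the record does not define this explicitly. No Cas9 gene or gene-specific guide is present, so these would have to be supplied separately. The ITRs would permit packaging into recombinant AAV for delivery to mammalian cells.
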