Features (pLannotate 1.2.2; 12 found; start..end, strand, type, name):
     12..39      +  repeat_region  AAV2 ITR (fragment): inverted terminal repeat of adeno-associated virus serotype 2 inverted
     68..95      +  repeat_region  AAV2 ITR (fragment): inverted terminal repeat of adeno-associated virus serotype 2 inverted
    145..385     +  promoter       U6 promoter: RNA polymerase III promoter for human U6 snRNA
    414..489     +  misc_RNA       gRNA scaffold: guide RNA scaffold for the Streptococcus pyogenes CRISPR/Cas9 system
    660..800     +  repeat_region  AAV2 ITR: inverted terminal repeat of adeno-associated virus serotype 2 inverted
    805..856     -  misc_feature   bom (fragment): basis of mobility region from pBR322
    875..1330    +  rep_origin     f1 ori (sequence partly withheld): f1 bacteriophage origin of replication; arrow indicates direction of (+) strand synthesis
   1331..1380    -  misc_feature   bom (fragment): basis of mobility region from pBR322
   1482..1517    -  CDS            rop (fragment): Rop protein, which maintains plasmids at low copy number; rop
   1612..1716    +  promoter       AmpR promoter: bla
   1717..2577    +  CDS            AmpR: β-lactamase; bla; confers resistance to ampicillin, carbenicillin, and related antibiotics
   2748..3336    +  rep_origin     ori: high-copy-number ColE1/pMB1/pBR322/pUC origin of replication
>Addgene plasmid #200376 | pHiUGE Myc-epitope donor ORF2 | addgene full sequence | sequence record 397485 | Addgene NGS Result
CCTGCAGGCAGCTGCGCGCTCGCTCGCTCACTGAGGCCGCCCGGGCGTCGGGCGACCTTTGGTCGCCCGG
CCTCAGTGAGCGAGCGAGCGCGCAGAGAGGGAGTGGCCAACTCCATCACTAGGGGTTCCTGCGGCCGCAC
GCGTGAGGGCCTATTTCCCATGATTCCTTCATATTTGCATATACGATACAAGGCTGTTAGAGAGATAATT
GGAATTAATTTGACTGTAAACACAAAGATATTAGTACAAAATACGTGACGTAGAAAGTAATAATTTCTTG
GGTAGTTTGCAGTTTTAAAATTATGTTTTAAAATGGACTATCATATGCTTACCGTAACTTGAAAGTATTT
CGATTTCTTGGCTTTATATATCTTGTGGAAAGGACGAAACACCGACGCTTCCGAGTACGGTACGTTTTAG
AGCTAGAAATAGCAAGTTAAAATAAGGCTAGTCCGTTATCAACTTGAAAAAGTGGCACCGAGTCGGTGCT
TTTTTTCTAGACCTGTACCGTACTCGGAAGCGTCGGATCCAAGAACAAAAACTCATCTCAGAAGAGGATC
TGTAGCTAGCTAGCTAGAAGGTCTTCCTCCGAAATAAGCTTCTGCTCGCTCGAGCCTGTACCGTACTCGG
AAGCGTCCACGTGCGGACCGAGCGGCCGCAGGAACCCCTAGTGATGGAGTTGGCCACTCCCTCTCTGCGC
GCTCGCTCGCTCACTGAGGCCGGGCGACCAAAGGTCGCCCGACGCCCGGGCTTTGCCCGGGCGGCCTCAG
TGAGCGAGCGAGCGCGCAGCTGCCTGCAGGGGCGCCTGATGCGGTATTTTCTCCTTACGCATCTGTGCGG
TATTTCACACCGCATA
[95 nt withheld, positions 857-951]
T
[46 nt withheld, positions 953-998]
C
[141 nt withheld, positions 1000-1140]
CCTTTGACGTTGGAGTCCACGTTCTTT
[37 nt withheld, positions 1168-1204]
ACTCTATCTCGGGCTATTCTTTTGATTTATAAGGGATTTTGCCGATTTCGGTCTATTGGTTAAAAAATGA
GCTGATTTAACAAAAATTTAACGCGAATTTTAACAAAATATTAACGTTTACAATTTTATGGTGCACTCTC
AGTACAATCTGCTCTGATGCCGCATAGTTAAGCCAGCCCCGACACCCGCCAACACCCGCTGACGCGCCCT
GACGGGCTTGTCTGCTCCCGGCATCCGCTTACAGACAAGCTGTGACCGTCTCCGGGAGCTGCATGTGTCA
GAGGTTTTCACCGTCATCACCGAAACGCGCGAGACGAAAGGGCCTCGTGATACGCCTATTTTTATAGGTT
AATGTCATGATAATAATGGTTTCTTAGACGTCAGGTGGCACTTTTCGGGGAAATGTGCGCGGAACCCCTA
TTTGTTTATTTTTCTAAATACATTCAAATATGTATCCGCTCATGAGACAATAACCCTGATAAATGCTTCA
ATAATATTGAAAAAGGAAGAGTATGAGTATTCAACATTTCCGTGTCGCCCTTATTCCCTTTTTTGCGGCA
TTTTGCCTTCCTGTTTTTGCTCACCCAGAAACGCTGGTGAAAGTAAAAGATGCTGAAGATCAGTTGGGTG
CACGAGTGGGTTACATCGAACTGGATCTCAACAGCGGTAAGATCCTTGAGAGTTTTCGCCCCGAAGAACG
TTTTCCAATGATGAGCACTTTTAAAGTTCTGCTATGTGGCGCGGTATTATCCCGTATTGACGCCGGGCAA
GAGCAACTCGGTCGCCGCATACACTATTCTCAGAATGACTTGGTTGAGTACTCACCAGTCACAGAAAAGC
ATCTTACGGATGGCATGACAGTAAGAGAATTATGCAGTGCTGCCATAACCATGAGTGATAACACTGCGGC
CAACTTACTTCTGACAACGATCGGAGGACCGAAGGAGCTAACCGCTTTTTTGCACAACATGGGGGATCAT
GTAACTCGCCTTGATCGTTGGGAACCGGAGCTGAATGAAGCCATACCAAACGACGAGCGTGACACCACGA
TGCCTGTAGCAATGGCAACAACGTTGCGCAAACTATTAACTGGCGAACTACTTACTCTAGCTTCCCGGCA
ACAATTAATAGACTGGATGGAGGCGGATAAAGTTGCAGGACCACTTCTGCGCTCGGCCCTTCCGGCTGGC
TGGTTTATTGCTGATAAATCTGGAGCCGGTGAGCGTGGGTCTCGCGGTATCATTGCAGCACTGGGGCCAG
ATGGTAAGCCCTCCCGTATCGTAGTTATCTACACGACGGGGAGTCAGGCAACTATGGATGAACGAAATAG
ACAGATCGCTGAGATAGGTGCCTCACTGATTAAGCATTGGTAACTGTCAGACCAAGTTTACTCATATATA
CTTTAGATTGATTTAAAACTTCATTTTTAATTTAAAAGGATCTAGGTGAAGATCCTTTTTGATAATCTCA
TGACCAAAATCCCTTAACGTGAGTTTTCGTTCCACTGAGCGTCAGACCCCGTAGAAAAGATCAAAGGATC
TTCTTGAGATCCTTTTTTTCTGCGCGTAATCTGCTGCTTGCAAACAAAAAAACCACCGCTACCAGCGGTG
GTTTGTTTGCCGGATCAAGAGCTACCAACTCTTTTTCCGAAGGTAACTGGCTTCAGCAGAGCGCAGATAC
CAAATACTGTTCTTCTAGTGTAGCCGTAGTTAGGCCACCACTTCAAGAACTCTGTAGCACCGCCTACATA
CCTCGCTCTGCTAATCCTGTTACCAGTGGCTGCTGCCAGTGGCGATAAGTCGTGTCTTACCGGGTTGGAC
TCAAGACGATAGTTACCGGATAAGGCGCAGCGGTCGGGCTGAACGGGGGGTTCGTGCACACAGCCCAGCT
TGGAGCGAACGACCTACACCGAACTGAGATACCTACAGCGTGAGCTATGAGAAAGCGCCACGCTTCCCGA
AGGGAGAAAGGCGGACAGGTATCCGGTAAGCGGCAGGGTCGGAACAGGAGAGCGCACGAGGGAGCTTCCA
GGGGGAAACGCCTGGTATCTTTATAGTCCTGTCGGGTTTCGCCACCTCTGACTTGAGCGTCGATTTTTGT
GATGCTCGTCAGGGGGGCGGAGCCTATGGAAAAACGCCAGCAACGCGGCCTTTTTACGGTTCCTGGCCTT
TTGCTGGCCTTTTGCTCACATGT
